>Addgene plasmid #212434 | pTwist-SARS-CoV-2 Spike-deltaC18 AY.2 | addgene full sequence | sequence record 432772 | Addgene NGS Result
ATGTTTGTGTTCCTCGTTCTCCTGCCCCTCGTTTCTTCCCAATGCGTGAACCTCAGAACTAGAACGCAGC
TCCCACCCGCTTACACGAACTCTTTTACTCGTGGAGTATACTATCCCGATAAAGTCTTTAGGTCCAGTGT
CCTTCATTCTACTCAAGACCTTTTCCTGCCATTCTTCTCAAATGTCACCTGGTTCCATGCTATCCACTTT
TCTGGCACCAACGGAACTAAACGATTTGATAATCCCGTCTTGCCATTTAACGATGGCGTATACTTTGCCT
CAACGGAGAAGTCCAACATTATCCGGGGATGGATATTTGGCACCACCCTGGACTCCAAGACACAGTCTCT
CCTCATTGTGAACAACGCCACCAATGTCGTCATCAAAGTCTGTGAATTTCAATTTTGTAACGATCCCTTT
CTCGATGTTTATTATCATAAGAATAACAAGTCTTGGATGGAGTCAGGAGTTTACAGTTCCGCTAACAACT
GTACTTTTGAGTACGTTTCCCAACCATTTCTCATGGATCTTGAAGGGAAGCAAGGCAACTTCAAGAATCT
CCGCGAATTTGTGTTTAAGAATATAGACGGCTACTTCAAAATTTATAGCAAGCATACCCCGATAAATCTG
GTTCGGGATCTCCCTCAAGGCTTCTCCGTGTTGGAACCCCTCGTGGACTTGCCGATTGGCATCAACATCA
CCCGGTTCCAAACCCTTCTTGCCCTTCATCGAAGCTACCTCACGCCTGGCGACAGTAGTAGTGGTTGGAC
AGCGGGCGCAGCAGCCTACTATGTGGGATATTTGCAACCACGCACCTTTCTTCTCAAATATAACGAAAAC
GGAACAATTACCGATGCCGTAGACTGTGCCCTCGATCCCCTGTCCGAAACTAAATGCACACTCAAGTCCT
TCACAGTTGAGAAAGGCATATACCAAACCAGTAACTTCCGCGTCCAACCCACCGAATCCATTGTTCGATT
CCCTAACATCACCAATTTGTGTCCTTTCGGTGAAGTATTTAATGCCACTCGATTTGCATCAGTTTATGCC
TGGAATCGCAAGCGAATATCAAATTGTGTTGCAGATTATAGTGTCCTGTATAATAGCGCATCATTCAGCA
CTTTTAAGTGTTATGGGGTCAGCCCTACGAAATTGAATGACTTGTGTTTTACCAACGTTTACGCAGATTC
TTTCGTCATACGCGGCGACGAAGTCCGACAGATTGCACCGGGGCAAACCGGAAATATAGCAGACTATAAT
TATAAGTTGCCGGATGACTTCACCGGCTGCGTTATAGCATGGAACTCCAATAATCTCGATTCAAAAGTCG
GCGGCAACTATAATTATCGTTACCGCCTGTTTCGCAAGTCAAATCTGAAGCCCTTTGAACGTGACATCTC
CACCGAAATTTATCAAGCTGGCAGCAAACCATGTAATGGAGTGGAAGGGTTTAACTGTTATTTTCCCCTT
CAATCATACGGATTTCAACCAACAAATGGGGTGGGCTATCAACCATATCGGGTGGTAGTCTTGAGCTTTG
AGCTGCTCCACGCACCGGCTACAGTTTGCGGACCGAAGAAAAGCACTAACCTGGTGAAGAATAAATGTGT
GAACTTCAACTTTAATGGGCTCACCGGAACAGGGGTGCTGACAGAATCAAACAAGAAATTTCTCCCTTTT
CAACAATTTGGTAGAGACATTGCCGATACCACAGATGCCGTCCGCGATCCGCAAACACTGGAAATCCTCG
ATATAACACCCTGTAGCTTCGGCGGGGTCAGCGTGATAACTCCCGGAACGAACACATCCAACCAAGTGGC
TGTCCTGTATCAAGGTGTCAACTGTACCGAAGTCCCTGTGGCGATACACGCCGACCAACTGACACCCACC
TGGAGAGTCTACTCAACAGGTTCCAATGTCTTTCAAACTAGAGCGGGTTGTCTCATTGGCGCTGAGCATG
TCAATAATTCATACGAATGTGATATTCCTATTGGGGCAGGAATCTGTGCGTCTTATCAAACTCAAACGAA
CTCACGTCGGCGCGCTCGCTCAGTAGCCAGCCAGTCCATAATCGCCTATACCATGAGTCTCGGGGCTGAG
AACTCCGTGGCTTATTCAAACAATTCCATCGCAATCCCAACTAACTTTACCATTAGCGTTACCACGGAAA
TCTTGCCCGTCAGCATGACTAAGACGAGCGTAGACTGTACGATGTATATCTGTGGGGATTCCACCGAGTG
TAGCAACCTCTTGCTTCAATACGGGTCTTTCTGTACTCAACTCAACCGAGCATTGACCGGAATTGCGGTC
GAACAAGACAAGAATACCCAAGAGGTGTTCGCACAAGTAAAGCAAATATACAAAACGCCGCCAATCAAAG
ATTTTGGCGGGTTTAATTTTAGCCAAATACTGCCAGACCCATCTAAGCCTTCAAAACGCAGCTTTATCGA
GGATCTGCTGTTCAACAAAGTTACGTTGGCTGACGCGGGTTTCATTAAGCAGTATGGGGATTGTTTGGGA
GACATTGCGGCCCGCGACCTTATCTGTGCTCAAAAATTCAATGGGTTGACAGTTCTGCCCCCTCTGCTCA
CTGATGAGATGATTGCACAGTATACATCAGCATTGTTGGCAGGAACCATTACATCCGGCTGGACTTTTGG
CGCGGGTGCGGCCCTTCAAATACCTTTCGCTATGCAAATGGCTTACAGATTCAATGGGATTGGTGTCACG
CAAAATGTATTGTATGAAAATCAGAAGCTGATCGCTAATCAATTTAACAGCGCGATTGGCAAGATCCAAG
ATTCACTGTCAAGCACAGCGTCCGCCCTCGGCAAACTCCAAAATGTTGTGAATCAAAACGCCCAGGCCCT
GAATACCCTCGTGAAGCAACTGAGTTCTAACTTCGGCGCAATCTCCAGCGTCCTCAACGACATATTGTCC
AGACTTGATAAGGTGGAAGCCGAGGTGCAAATTGATCGGCTCATCACAGGCAGGCTCCAGTCACTCCAAA
CTTATGTGACACAACAGTTGATCCGGGCTGCTGAGATACGAGCAAGCGCCAACCTGGCCGCCACTAAAAT
GTCAGAGTGCGTGCTCGGGCAGTCCAAACGGGTTGACTTTTGTGGCAAGGGCTATCACTTGATGTCCTTC
CCCCAATCCGCCCCACATGGAGTGGTCTTTCTCCACGTCACTTATGTCCCTGCTCAAGAGAAGAACTTTA
CGACAGCTCCAGCAATCTGTCACGATGGCAAAGCGCACTTTCCCAGGGAAGGCGTTTTCGTCAGTAATGG
CACGCATTGGTTTGTGACCCAAAGGAATTTCTATGAACCCCAAATCATAACCACTGACAATACATTTGTC
TCAGGCAACTGTGATGTGGTCATTGGGATCGTGAACAACACGGTATATGATCCCCTGCAACCCGAGTTGG
ATAGCTTCAAAGAGGAATTGGATAAATACTTTAAGAATCATACTTCACCCGATGTTGATCTCGGGGACAT
ATCAGGAATAAATGCAAGTGTCGTCAACATTCAGAAAGAGATTGATCGCCTTAATGAGGTCGCCAAGAAC
TTGAATGAATCTTTGATCGACTTGCAAGAACTGGGCAAATACGAACAATATATTAAATGGCCCTGGTACA
TTTGGTTGGGCTTTATCGCCGGACTTATAGCTATCGTTATGGTCACAATTATGTTGTGCTGTATGACTAG
CTGTTGTTCCTGCTTGAAAGGATGTTGCAGTTGCGGATCTTGTTGTAAATAAAGGATCCTCTAGAAGTTG
TCTCCTCCTGCACTGACTGACTGATACAATCGATTTCTGGATCCGCAGGCCTAATCAACCTCTGGATTAC
AAAATTTGTGAAAGATTGACTGGTATTCTTAACTATGTTGCTCCTTTTACGCTATGTGGATACGCTGCTT
TAATGCCTTTGTATCATGCTATTGCTTCCCGTATGGCTTTCATTTTCTCCTCCTTGTATAAATCCTGGTT
GCTGTCTCTTTATGAGGAGTTGTGGCCCGTTGTCAGGCAACGTGGCGTGGTGTGCACTGTGTTTGCTGAC
GCAACCCCCACTGGTTGGGGCATTGCCACCACCTGTCAGCTCCTTTCCGGGACTTTCGCTTTCCCCCTCC
CTATTGCCACGGCGGAACTCATCGCCGCCTGCCTTGCCCGCTGCTGGACAGGGGCTCGGCTGTTGGGCAC
TGACAATTCCGTGGTGTTGTCGGGGAAGCTGACGTCCTTTCCATGGCTGCTCGCCTGTGTTGCCACCTGG
ATTCTGCGCGGGACGTCCTTCTGCTACGTCCCTTCGGCCCTCAATCCAGCGGACCTTCCTTCCCGCGGCC
TGCTGCCGGCTCTGCGGCCTCTTCCGCGTCTTCGCCTTCGCCCTCAGACGAGTCGGATCTCCCTTTGGGC
CGCCTCCCCGCCTGTCTAGCTTGACTGACTGAGATACAGCGTACCTTCAGCTCACAGACATGATAAGATA
CATTGATGAGTTTGGACAAACCACAACTAGAATGCAGTGAAAAAAATGCTTTATTTGTGAAATTTGTGAT
GCTATTGCTTTATTTGTAACCATTATAAGCTGCAATAAACAAGTTAACAACAACAATTGCATTCATTTTA
TGTTTCAGGTTCAGGGGGAGGTGTGGGAGGTTTTTTAAAGCAAGTAAAACCTCTACAAATGTGGTATTGG
CCCATCTCTATCGGTATCGTAGCATAACCCCTTGGGGCCTCTAAACGGGTCTTGAGGGGTTTTTTGTGCC
CCTCGGGCCGGATTGCTATCTACCGGCATTGGCGCAGAAAAAAATGCCTGATGCGACGCTGCGCGTCTTA
TACTCCCACATATGCCAGATTCAGCAACGGATACGGCTTCCCCAACTTGCCCACTTCCATACGTGTCCTC
CTTACCAGAAATTTATCCTTAAGGTCGTCAGCTATCCTGCAGGCGATCTCTCGATTTCGATCAAGACATT
CCTTTAATGGTCTTTTCTGGACACCACTAGGGGTCAGAAGTAGTTCATCAAACTTTCTTCCCTCCCTAAT
CTCATTGGTTACCTTGGGCTATCGAAACTTAATTAAGCGATCTGCATCTCAATTAGTCAGCAACCATAGT
CCCGCCCCTAACTCCGCCCATCCCGCCCCTAACTCCGCCCAGTTCCGCCCATTCTCCGCCCCATCGCTGA
CTAATTTTTTTTATTTATGCAGAGGCCGAGGCCGCCTCGGCCTCTGAGCTATTCCAGAAGTAGTGAGGAG
GCTTTTTTGGAGGCCTAGGCTTTTGCAAAGGAGGTAGCCAACATGATTGAACAAGATGGATTGCACGCAG
GTTCTCCCGCCGCTTGGGTGGAGAGGCTATTCGGCTATGACTGGGCACAACAGACAATCGGCTGCTCTGA
TGCCGCCGTGTTCCGGCTGTCAGCGCAGGGGCGCCCGGTTCTTTTTGTCAAGACCGACCTGTCCGGTGCC
CTGAATGAACTCCAGGACGAGGCAGCGCGGCTATCGTGGCTGGCCACGACGGGCGTTCCTTGCGCAGCTG
TGCTCGACGTTGTCACTGAAGCGGGAAGGGACTGGCTGCTATTGGGCGAAGTGCCGGGGCAGGATCTCCT
GTCATCTCACCTTGCTCCTGCCGAGAAAGTATCCATCATGGCTGATGCAATGCGGCGGCTGCATACGCTT
GATCCGGCTACCTGCCCATTCGACCACCAAGCGAAACATCGCATCGAGCGAGCACGTACTCGGATGGAAG
CCGGTCTTGTCGATCAGGATGATCTGGACGAAGAGCATCAGGGGCTCGCGCCAGCCGAACTGTTCGCCAG
GCTCAAGGCGCGGATGCCCGACGGCGAGGATCTCGTCGTGACCCACGGCGATGCCTGCTTGCCGAATATC
ATGGTGGAAAATGGCCGCTTTTCTGGATTCATCGACTGTGGCCGGCTGGGTGTGGCGGACCGCTATCAGG
ACATAGCGTTGGCTACCCGTGATATTGCTGAAGAGCTTGGCGGCGAATGGGCTGACCGCTTCCTCGTGCT
TTACGGTATCGCCGCTCCCGATTCGCAGCGCATCGCCTTCTATCGCCTTCTTGACGAGTTCTTCTAGTAT
GTAAGCCCTGTGCCTTCTAGTTGCCAGCCATCTGTTGTTTGCCCCTCCCCCGTGCCTTCCTTGACCCTGG
AAGGTGCCACTCCCACTGTCCTTTCCTAATAAAATGAGGAAATTGCATCGCATTGTCTGAGTAGGTGTCA
TTCTATTCTGGGGGGTGGGGTGGGGCAGGACAGCAAGGGGGAGGATTGGGAAGACAATAGCAGGCATGCT
GGGGATGCGGTGGGCTCTATGGTTAATTAACCAGTCAAGTCAGCTACTTGGCGAGATCGACTTGTCTGGG
TTTCGACTACGCTCAGAATTGCGTCAGTCAAGTTCGATCTGGTCCTTGCTATTGCACCCGTTCTCCGATT
ACGAGTTTCATTTAAATCATGTGAGCAAAAGGCCAGCAAAAGGCCAGGAACCGTAAAAAGGCCGCGTTGC
TGGCGTTTTTCCATAGGCTCCGCCCCCCTGACGAGCATCACAAAAATCGACGCTCAAGTCAGAGGTGGCG
AAACCCGACAGGACTATAAAGATACCAGGCGTTTCCCCCTGGAAGCTCCCTCGTGCGCTCTCCTGTTCCG
ACCCTGCCGCTTACCGGATACCTGTCCGCCTTTCTCCCTTCGGGAAGCGTGGCGCTTTCTCATAGCTCAC
GCTGTAGGTATCTCAGTTCGGTGTAGGTCGTTCGCTCCAAGCTGGGCTGTGTGCACGAACCCCCCGTTCA
GCCCGACCGCTGCGCCTTATCCGGTAACTATCGTCTTGAGTCCAACCCGGTAAGACACGACTTATCGCCA
CTGGCAGCAGCCACTGGTAACAGGATTAGCAGAGCGAGGTATGTAGGCGGTGCTACAGAGTTCTTGAAGT
GGTGGCCTAACTACGGCTACACTAGAAGAACAGTATTTGGTATCTGCGCTCTGCTGAAGCCAGTTACCTT
CGGAAAAAGAGTTGGTAGCTCTTGATCCGGCAAACAAACCACCGCTGGTAGCGGTGGTTTTTTTGTTTGC
AAGCAGCAGATTACGCGCAGAAAAAAAGGATCTCAAGAAGATCCTTTGATCTTTTCTACGGGGTCTGACG
CTCAGTGGAACGAAAACTCACGTTAAGGGATTTTGGTCATGAGATTATCAAAAAGGATCTTCACCTAGAT
CCTTTTAAATTAAAAATGAAGTTTTAAATCAATCTAAAGTATATATGAGTAAACTTGGTCTGACAGTTAC
CAATGCTTAATCAGTGAGGCACCTATCTCAGCGATCTGTCTATTTCGTTCATCCATAGTTGCATTTAAAT
TTCCGAACTCTCCAAGGCCCTCGTCGGAAAATCTTCAAACCTTTCGTCCGATCCATCTTGCAGGCTACCT
CTCGAACGAACTATCGCAAGTCTCTTGGCCGGCCTTGCGCCTTGGCTATTGCTTGGCAGCGCCTATCGCC
AGGTATTACTCCAATCCCGAATATCCGAGATCGGGATCACCCGAGAGAAGTTCAACCTACATCCTCAATC
CCGATCTATCCGAGATCCGAGGAATATCGAAATCGGGGCGCGCCTGGTGTACCGAGAACGATCCTCTCAG
TGCGAGTCTCGACGATCCATATCGTTGCTTGGCAGTCAGCCAGTCGGAATCCAGCTTGGGACCCAGGAAG
TCCAATCGTCAGATATTGTACTCAAGCCTGGTCACGGCAGCGTACCGATCTGTTTAAACCTAGATATTGA
TAGTCTGATCGGTCAACGTATAATCGAGTCCTAGCTTTTGCAAACATCTATCAAGAGACAGGATCAGCAG
GAGGCTTTCGCATGAGTATTCAACATTTCCGTGTCGCCCTTATTCCCTTTTTTGCGGCATTTTGCCTTCC
TGTTTTTGCTCACCCAGAAACGCTGGTGAAAGTAAAAGATGCTGAAGATCAGTTGGGTGCGCGAGTGGGT
TACATCGAACTGGATCTCAACAGCGGTAAGATCCTTGAGAGTTTTCGCCCCGAAGAACGCTTTCCAATGA
TGAGCACTTTTAAAGTTCTGCTATGTGGCGCGGTATTATCCCGTATTGACGCCGGGCAAGAGCAACTCGG
TCGCCGCATACACTATTCTCAGAATGACTTGGTTGAGTATTCACCAGTCACAGAAAAGCATCTTACGGAT
GGCATGACAGTAAGAGAATTATGCAGTGCTGCCATAACCATGAGTGATAACACTGCGGCCAACTTACTTC
TGACAACGATTGGAGGACCGAAGGAGCTAACCGCTTTTTTGCACAACATGGGGGATCATGTAACTCGCCT
TGATCGTTGGGAACCGGAGCTGAATGAAGCCATACCAAACGACGAGCGTGACACCACGATGCCTGTAGCA
ATGGCAACAACCTTGCGTAAACTATTAACTGGCGAACTACTTACTCTAGCTTCCCGGCAACAGTTGATAG
ACTGGATGGAGGCGGATAAAGTTGCAGGACCACTTCTGCGCTCGGCCCTTCCGGCTGGCTGGTTTATTGC
TGATAAATCTGGAGCCGGTGAGCGTGGGTCTCGCGGTATCATTGCAGCACTGGGGCCAGATGGTAAGCCC
TCCCGTATCGTAGTTATCTACACGACGGGGAGTCAGGCAACTATGGATGAACGAAATAGACAGATCGCTG
AGATAGGTGCCTCACTGATTAAGCATTGGTAACCGATTCTAGGTGCATTGGCGCAGAAAAAAATGCCTGA
TGCGACGCTGCGCGTCTTATACTCCCACATATGCCAGATTCAGCAACGGATACGGCTTCCCCAACTTGCC
CACTTCCATACGTGTCCTCCTTACCAGAAATTTATCCTTAAGATCCCGAATCGTTTAAACTCGACTCTGG
CTCTATCGAATCTCCGTCGTTTCGAGCTTACGCGAACAGCCGTGGCGCTCATTTGCTCGTCGGGCATCGA
ATCTCGTCAGCTATCGTCAGCTTACCTTTTTGGCAGCGATCGCGGCTCCCGACATCTTGGACCATTAGCT
CCACAGGTATCTTCTTCCCTCTAGTGGTCATAACAGCAGCTTCAGCTACCTCTCAATTCAAAAAACCCCT
CAAGACCCGTTTAGAGGCCCCAAGGGGTTATGCTATCAATCGTTGCGTTACACACACAAAAAACCAACAC
ACATCCATCTTCGATGGATAGCGATTTTATTATCTAACTGCTGATCGAGTGTAGCCAGATCTAGTAATCA
ATTACGGGGTCATTAGTTCATAGCCCATATATGGAGTTCCGCGTTACATAACTTACGGTAAATGGCCCGC
CTGGCTGACCGCCCAACGACCCCCGCCCATTGACGTCAATAATGACGTATGTTCCCATAGTAACGCCAAT
AGGGACTTTCCATTGACGTCAATGGGTGGAGTATTTACGGTAAACTGCCCACTTGGCAGTACATCAAGTG
TATCATATGCCAAGTACGCCCCCTATTGACGTCAATGACGGTAAATGGCCCGCCTGGCATTATGCCCAGT
ACATGACCTTATGGGACTTTCCTACTTGGCAGTACATCTACGTATTAGTCATCGCTATTACCATGCTGAT
GCGGTTTTGGCAGTACATCAATGGGCGTGGATAGCGGTTTGACTCACGGGGATTTCCAAGTCTCCACCCC
ATTGACGTCAATGGGAGTTTGTTTTGGCACCAAAATCAACGGGACTTTCCAAAATGTCGTAACAACTCCG
CCCCATTGACGCAAATGGGCGGTAGGCGTGTACGGTGGGAGGTCTATATAAGCAGAGCTGGTTTAGTGAA
CCGTCAGATCGCCTGGAGACGCCATCCACGCTGTTTTGACCTCCATAGAAGACACCGGGACCGATCCAGC
CTCCCCTCGAAGCTTACATGTGGTACCGAGCTCGGATCCTGAGAACTTCAGGGTGAGTCTATGGGACCCT
TGATGTTTTCTTTCCCCTTCTTTTCTATGGTTAAGTTCATGTCATAGGAAGGGGAGAAGTAACAGGGTAC
ACATATTGACCAAATCAGGGTAATTTTGCATTTGTAATTTTAAAAAATGCTTTCTTCTTTTAATATACTT
TTTTGTTTATCTTATTTCTAATACTTTCCCTAATCTCTTTCTTTCAGGGCAATAATGATACAATGTATCA
TGCCTCTTTGCACCATTCTAAAGAATAACAGTGATAATTTCTGGGTTAAGGCAATAGCAATATTTCTGCA
TATAAATATTTCTGCATATAAATTGTAACTGATGTAAGAGGTTTCATATTGCTAATAGCAGCTACAATCC
AGCTACCATTCTGCTTTTATTTTATGGTTGGGATAAGGCTGGATTATTCTGAGTCCAAGCTAGGCCCTTT
TGCTAATCATGTTCATACCTCTTATCTTCCTCCCACAGCTCCTGGGCAACGTGCTGGTCTGTGTGCTGGC
CCATCACTTTGGCAAAGGCGGCCGCC
Features (pLannotate 1.2.2; 21 found; start..end, strand, type, name):
      1..3759    +  CDS            S: SPIKE_SARS2 - Experimental evidence at protein level: Swiss-Prot protein existence level 1. [Spike glycoprotein]: May down-regulate host tetherin (BST2) by lysosomal degradation, thereby counteracting its antiviral activity. From Severe acute respiratory syndrome coronavirus 2 (2019-nCoV) (SARS-CoV-2).
   3833..4421    +  misc_feature   WPRE: woodchuck hepatitis virus posttranscriptional regulatory element
   4474..4595    -  polyA_signal   SV40 poly(A) signal: SV40 polyadenylation signal
   4618..4687    -  CDS            large T antigen (fragment): large T antigen from SV40 (simian virus 40)
   4710..4756    +  terminator     T7 terminator: transcription terminator for bacteriophage T7 RNA polymerase
   4786..4922    +  terminator     rrnG terminator: transcription terminator from the E. coli ribosomal RNA rrnG operon (Albrechtsen et al., 1991)
   4967..5038    +  misc_feature   3' β-globin insulator: insulator downstream of the human β-globin locus (Farrell et al., 2002)
   5083..5279    +  promoter       SV40 promoter: SV40 early promoter
   5293..6084    +  CDS            neo: KKA2_KLEPN - Also known as kan, nptII. Experimental evidence at protein level: Swiss-Prot protein existence level 1. Resistance to kanamycin, neomycin, paromomycin, ribostamycin, butirosin and gentamicin B. From Klebsiella pneumoniae.
   6098..6322    +  polyA_signal   bGH poly(A) signal: bovine growth hormone polyadenylation signal
   6518..7106    -  rep_origin     ori: high-copy-number ColE1/pMB1/pBR322/pUC origin of replication
   7278..7342    -  CDS            bla(M) (fragment): β-lactamase lacking the signal sequence; bla(M); allows cytosolic expression of β-lactamase
   7852..8712    +  CDS            AmpR: β-lactamase; bla; confers resistance to ampicillin, carbenicillin, and related antibiotics
   8725..8861    +  terminator     rrnG terminator: transcription terminator from the E. coli ribosomal RNA rrnG operon (Albrechtsen et al., 1991)
   9013..9084    +  misc_feature   5' β-globin insulator: insulator upstream of the human β-globin locus (Farrell et al., 2002)
   9089..9135    -  terminator     T7 terminator: transcription terminator for bacteriophage T7 RNA polymerase
   9153..9201    -  polyA_signal   poly(A) signal: synthetic polyadenylation signal
   9282..9585    +  enhancer       CMV enhancer: human cytomegalovirus immediate early enhancer
   9658..9675    -  promoter       CMV promoter (fragment): human cytomegalovirus (CMV) immediate early promoter
   9738..9789    +  promoter       CMVd2 promoter: truncated human cytomegalovirus (CMV) immediate early promoter that yields moderately reduced expression relative to the full-length promoter
   9923..10398   +  intron         β-globin intron: internally truncated intron from human β-globin
