[The description below was written by a language model from this plasmid's Addgene catalogue record and pLannotate feature annotations shown in this document.]
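Description:
pTwist-SARS-CoV-2 Spike-deltaC18 AY.2 is a mammalian expression plasmid of about 10.5 kb, built on the Twist pTwist-CMV-BetaGlobin-WPRE-Neo backbone. It encodes the spike glycoprotein of the SARS-CoV-2 AY.2 lineage. The insert carries T19R, V70F, G142D, deletion of E156-F157 with R158G, A222V, K417N, L452R, T478K, D614G, P681R and D950N. As the name indicates, it also lacks the C-terminal 18 residues of the cytoplasmic tail, a truncation commonly used to improve spike incorporation into pseudotyped particles. The annotated spike reading frame spans roughly 3.76 kb, which is consistent with that truncation.

The catalogue entry lists the promoter as CAG. The feature table instead shows a CMV enhancer and CMV promoter elements followed by a truncated human β-globin intron immediately upstream of the spike gene, which matches the backbone name. No chicken β-actin promoter element is annotated, so the promoter is best described as a CMV enhancer/promoter with a β-globin intron. Downstream of the spike gene, a WPRE increases transcript stability and expression, and an SV40 polyadenylation signal follows. β-globin insulator fragments and bacterial and T7 terminators flank the cassettes.

A separate SV40 early promoter drives a neomycin phosphotransferase gene with a bGH poly(A) signal, permitting G418 selection in mammalian cells. In E. coli the plasmid replicates from a high-copy ColE1/pUC origin and is selected with ampicillin through AmpR. The stated purpose is pseudovirus production: the plasmid supplies the variant spike as the envelope protein in producer cells. According to the associated study, such pseudoviruses are used to measure escape of evolving variants from vaccine-induced neutralizing antibodies.
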