Addgene plasmid #212434: pTwist-SARS-CoV-2 Spike-deltaC18 AY.2
Purpose: Encodes SARS-CoV-2 spike T19R ,V70F ,G142D ,deltaE156-F157+R158G ,A222V ,K417N ,L452R ,T478K ,D614G ,P681R ,D950N for pseudovirus production
Depositing lab: Alejandro Balazs. Depositing organization: Massachusetts General Hospital. Publication: Ongoing evolution of SARS-CoV-2 drives escape from mRNA vaccine-induced humoral immunity. Roederer AL, Cao Y, Denis KS, Sheehan ML, Li CJ, Lam EC, Gregory DJ, Poznansky MC, Iafrate AJ, Canaday DH, Gravenstein S, Garcia-Beltran WF, Balazs AB. medRxiv [Preprint]. 2024 Mar 7:2024.03.05.24303815. doi: 10.1101/2024.03.05.24303815. PubMed 38496628.
Backbone
  Vector backbone: pTwist-CMV-BetaGlobin-WPRE-Neo
  Backbone manufacturer: Twist
  Vector type: Mammalian Expression
Growth in bacteria
  Bacterial resistance: Ampicillin, 100 μg/mL
  Growth temperature: 37°C
  Growth strain: DH5alpha
  Copy number: High Copy
Gene/Insert
  Gene/Insert name: SARS-CoV-2 Spike T19R ,V70F ,G142D ,deltaE156-F157+R158G ,A222V ,K417N ,L452R ,T478K ,D614G ,P681R ,D950N
  Species: Severe acute respiratory syndrome coronavirus 2
  Mutation: T19R ,V70F ,G142D ,deltaE156-F157+R158G ,A222V ,K417N ,L452R ,T478K ,D614G ,P681R ,D950N
  Entrez Gene: S (a.k.a. GU280_gp02, spike glycoprotein)
  Promoter: CAG
  Cloning method: Ligation Independent Cloning
Terms and licenses: Academic/Nonprofit Terms; Industry Terms: Not Available to Industry
Depositor comments: Please visit https://www.medrxiv.org/content/10.1101/2024.03.05.24303815v1 for medRxiv preprint.
How to cite: pTwist-SARS-CoV-2 Spike-deltaC18 AY.2 was a gift from Alejandro Balazs (Addgene plasmid # 212434 ; http://n2t.net/addgene:212434 ; RRID:Addgene_212434)
